Addgene plasmid #227421: AAV-AID-N51A-CBE N
Purpose: expresses the N-terminal of AID-N51A-CBE
Depositing lab: Yang Sun. Depositing organization: Stanford University. Publication: Efficient Rescue of Retinal Degeneration in Pde6a Mice by Engineered Base Editing and Prime Editing. Liu Z, Chen S, Davis AE, Lo CH, Wang Q, Li T, Ning K, Zhang Q, Zhao J, Wang S, Sun Y. Adv Sci (Weinh). 2024 Sep 19:e2405628. doi: 10.1002/advs.202405628. PubMed 39297417.
Backbone
  Vector backbone: px601
  Total vector size (bp): 7552
  Modifications to backbone: Backbone sourced from Addgene plasmid #137175
  Vector type: Mammalian Expression, AAV, CRISPR
Growth in bacteria
  Bacterial resistance: Ampicillin, 100 μg/mL
  Growth temperature: 37°C
  Growth strain: NEB Stable
  Copy number: High Copy
Gene/Insert
  Gene/Insert name: AAV-AID-N51A-CBE N-terminal
  Species: H. sapiens (human)
  Insert size (bp): 2800
  Entrez Gene: AICDA (a.k.a. AID, ARP2, CDA2, HEL-S-284, HIGM2)
  Promoter: Cbh
  Cloning method: Gibson Cloning
  Sequencing primers: 5′ gcaagaggtaagggtttaaggg; 3′ U6
Resource information
  A portion of this plasmid was derived from a plasmid made by: David Liu, backbone sourced from Addgene plasmid #137175.
Terms and licenses: Academic/Nonprofit Terms; Industry Terms: Not Available to Industry
How to cite: AAV-AID-N51A-CBE N was a gift from Yang Sun (Addgene plasmid # 227421 ; http://n2t.net/addgene:227421 ; RRID:Addgene_227421)
