[The description below was written by a language model from this plasmid's Addgene catalogue record and pLannotate feature annotations shown in this document.]
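Description:
AAV-AID-N51A-CBE N is an AAV transfer plasmid for mammalian expression that carries the N-terminal half of a split cytosine base editer built on human activation-induced cytidine deaminase (AICDA/AID) bearing the N51A substitution. The catalogue lists px601 as the backbone, with the vector sourced from an earlier split base-editor AAV plasmid. The total size is about 7.5 kb. In bacteria it is maintained by a high-copy ColE1/pUC-type origin with ampicillin selection (AmpR). The plasmid portion also carries an f1 origin and residual lac promoter/operator, lacZα and lacI fragments.

Between the two AAV2 inverted terminal repeats, which allow the cassette to be packaged into recombinant AAV, sits a Cbh promoter, annotated as a CMV enhancer, chicken β-actin promoter and hybrid intron. It drives an open reading frame composed of an AID fragment fused upstream of the N-terminal portion of Streptococcus pyogenes Cas9 annotated with the D10A mutation. This ends in a DnaE N-intein fragment. The intein is intended to trans-splice with a matching C-intein on a companion C-terminal construct, reconstituting the full-length editor in co-transduced cells and so working around the AAV packaging limit. The companion construct is not part of this record. The transcript is followed by a truncated WPRE, annotated as two fragments, and a bGH polyadenylation signal. On the opposite strand, a human U6 promoter drives an SpCas9 guide RNA scaffold. The record does not state the spacer sequence or its target.

The associated publication concerns base and prime editing to rescue retinal degeneration in Pde6a mutant mice, which suggests use in dual-AAV delivery of the editor in vivo.
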