Features (pLannotate 1.2.2; 23 found; start..end, strand, type, name):
      5..21      +  protein_bind   lac operator: The lac repressor binds to the lac operator to inhibit transcription in E. coli. This inhibition can be relieved by adding lactose or isopropyl-β-D-thiogalactopyranoside (IPTG). lac repressor encoded by lacI
     71..201     -  repeat_region  AAV2 ITR (fragment): inverted terminal repeat of adeno-associated virus serotype 2 inverted
    224..509     +  enhancer       CMV enhancer: human cytomegalovirus immediate early enhancer; contains an 18-bp deletion relative to the standard CMV enhancer
    511..788     +  promoter       chicken β-actin promoter: No description available
    789..1016    +  intron         hybrid intron: hybrid between chicken β-actin (CBA) and minute virus of mice (MMV) introns (Gray et al., 2011)
   1094..1633    +  CDS            AICDA (fragment): AICDA_HUMAN - Also known as AID. Experimental evidence at protein level: Swiss-Prot protein existence level 1. Single-stranded DNA-specific cytidine deaminase. Involved in somatic hypermutation (SHM), gene conversion, and class-switch recombination (CSR) in B-lymphocytes by deaminating C to U during transcription of Ig-variable (V) and Ig-switch (S) region DNA. Required for several crucial steps of B-cell terminal differentiation necessary for efficient antibody responses (PubMed:18722174, PubMed:21385873, PubMed:21518874, PubMed:27716525). May also play a role in the epigenetic regulation of
   1730..3331    +  CDS            dCas9(N): N-terminal portion of catalytically inactive Streptococcus pyogenes dCas9 carrying the D10A mutation (Zetsche et al., 2015)
   3332..3448    +  CDS            dCas9(C) (fragment): C-terminal portion of catalytically inactive Streptococcus pyogenes dCas9 carrying the N863A mutation (Zetsche et al., 2015)
   3446..3745    +  CDS            dnaE-N (fragment): DPO3A_SYNY3 - Experimental evidence at protein level: Swiss-Prot protein existence level 1. DNA polymerase III is a complex, multichain enzyme responsible for most of the replicative synthesis in bacteria. This DNA polymerase also exhibits 3' to 5' exonuclease activity. The alpha chain is the DNA polymerase (By similarity). From Synechocystis sp. (strain PCC 6803 / Kazusa).
   3826..3983    +  misc_feature   WPRE (fragment): woodchuck hepatitis virus posttranscriptional regulatory element
   3989..4071    +  misc_feature   WPRE (fragment): woodchuck hepatitis virus posttranscriptional regulatory element
   4075..4299    +  polyA_signal   bGH poly(A) signal: bovine growth hormone polyadenylation signal
   4313..4388    -  misc_RNA       gRNA scaffold: guide RNA scaffold for the Streptococcus pyogenes CRISPR/Cas9 system
   4418..4658    -  promoter       U6 promoter: RNA polymerase III promoter for human U6 snRNA
   4682..4812    +  repeat_region  AAV2 ITR (fragment): inverted terminal repeat of adeno-associated virus serotype 2 inverted
   4826..4983    +  CDS            lacZα (fragment): LacZα fragment of β-galactosidase; lacZ fragment
   4988..5416    +  rep_origin     f1 ori (sequence partly withheld): f1 bacteriophage origin of replication; arrow indicates direction of (+) strand synthesis
   5469..5573    +  promoter       AmpR promoter: bla
   5574..6434    +  CDS            AmpR: β-lactamase; bla; confers resistance to ampicillin, carbenicillin, and related antibiotics
   6605..7193    +  rep_origin     ori: high-copy-number ColE1/pMB1/pBR322/pUC origin of replication
   7376..7468    +  CDS            lacI (fragment): lac repressor; lacI; The lac repressor binds to the lac operator to inhibit transcription in E. coli. This inhibition can be relieved by adding lactose or isopropyl-β-D-thiogalactopyranoside (IPTG).
   7481..7502    +  protein_bind   CAP binding site: CAP binding activates transcription in the presence of cAMP. E. coli catabolite activator protein
   7517..7547    +  promoter       lac promoter: promoter for the E. coli lac operon
>Addgene plasmid #227421 | AAV-AID-N51A-CBE N | addgene full sequence | sequence record 450069 | Addgene NGS Result
GGAATTGTGAGCGGATAACAATTTCACACAGGAAACAGCTATGACCATGATTACGCCAGATTTAATTAAG
GCTGCGCGCTCGCTCGCTCACTGAGGCCGCCCGGGCAAAGCCCGGGCGTCGGGCGACCTTTGGTCGCCCG
GCCTCAGTGAGCGAGCGAGCGCGCAGAGAGGGAGTGGCCAACTCCATCACTAGGGGTTCCTGCGGCCTCT
AGATCAGGGTACCCGTTACATAACTTACGGTAAATGGCCCGCCTGGCTGACCGCCCAACGACCCCCGCCC
ATTGACGTCAATAGTAACGCCAATAGGGACTTTCCATTGACGTCAATGGGTGGAGTATTTACGGTAAACT
GCCCACTTGGCAGTACATCAAGTGTATCATATGCCAAGTACGCCCCCTATTGACGTCAATGACGGTAAAT
GGCCCGCCTGGCATTGTGCCCAGTACATGACCTTATGGGACTTTCCTACTTGGCAGTACATCTACGTATT
AGTCATCGCTATTACCATGGTCGAGGTGAGCCCCACGTTCTGCTTCACTCTCCCCATCTCCCCCCCCTCC
CCACCCCCAATTTTGTATTTATTTATTTTTTAATTATTTTGTGCAGCGATGGGGGCGGGGGGGGGGGGGG
GGCGCGCGCCGGGGGGGGGGGGGGGGGGGGGGGGGGGGGGSGGGGSGRGGSGGAGAGGTGCGGCGGCAGC
CAATCAGAGCGGCGCGCTCCGAAAGTTTCCTTTTATGGCGAGGCGGCGGCGGCGGCGGCCCTATAAAAAG
CGAAGCGCGCGGCGGGCGGGAGTCGCTGCGCGCTGCCTTCGCCCCGTGCCCCGCTCCGCCGCCGCCTCGC
GCCGCCCGCCCCGGCTCTGACTGACCGCGTTACTCCCACAGGTGAGCGGGCGGGACGGCCCTTCTCCTCC
GGGCTGTAATTAGCTGAGCAAGAGGTAAGGGTTTAAGGGATGGTTGGTTGGTGGGGTATTAATGTTTAAT
TACCTGGAGCACCTGCCTGAAATCACTTTTTTTCAGGTTGGACCGGTGCCGCCACCATGAAACGGACAGC
CGACGGAAGCGAGTTCGAGTCAGCAAAGAAGAAGCGGAAAGTCGATAGCCTGCTGATGAACCGTCGTGAA
TTTCTGTATCAGTTTAAAAACGTGCGTTGGGCGAAAGGCCGTCGTGAAACCTATCTGTGCTATGTGGTGA
AACGTCGTGATAGCGCGACCAGCTTTAGCCTGGATTTTGGCTATCTGCGTGCCAAAAACGGCTGCCATGT
GGAACTGCTGTTTCTGCGTTATATTAGCGATTGGGATCTGGATCCGGGCCGTTGCTATCGTGTGACCTGG
TTTATCAGCTGGAGCCCGTGCTATGATTGCGCGCGTCATGTGGCGGATTTTCTGCGTGGCAACCCGAACC
TGAGCCTGCGTATTTTTACCGCGCGTCTGTATTTTTGCGAAGCCGGCAGGCGTGAACCGGAAGGCCTGCG
TCGTCTGCATCGTGCGGGCGTGCAGATTGCGATTATGACCTTTAAAGATTATTTTTATTGCTGGAACACC
TTTGTGGAAAACCATGGACGTACCTTTAAAGCGTGGGAAGGCCTGCATGAAAACAGCGTGCGTCTGAGCC
GTCAGCTGCGTCGTATTCTGCTGTCTGGCGGATCTAGCGGAGGATCCTCTGGCAGCGAGACACCAGGAAC
AAGCGAGTCAGCAACACCAGAGAGCAGTGGCGGCAGCAGCGGCGGCAGCGACAAGAAGTACAGCATCGGC
CTGGCCATCGGCACCAACTCTGTGGGCTGGGCCGTGATCACCGACGAGTACAAGGTGCCCAGCAAGAAAT
TCAAGGTGCTGGGCAACACCGACCGGCACAGCATCAAGAAGAACCTGATCGGAGCCCTGCTGTTCGACAG
CGGCGAAACAGCCGAGGCCACCCGGCTGAAGAGAACCGCCAGAAGAAGATACACCAGACGGAAGAACCGG
ATCTGCTATCTGCAAGAGATCTTCAGCAACGAGATGGCCAAGGTGGACGACAGCTTCTTCCACAGACTGG
AAGAGTCCTTCCTGGTGGAAGAGGATAAGAAGCACGAGCGGCACCCCATCTTCGGCAACATCGTGGACGA
GGTGGCCTACCACGAGAAGTACCCCACCATCTACCACCTGAGAAAGAAACTGGTGGACAGCACCGACAAG
GCCGACCTGCGGCTGATCTATCTGGCCCTGGCCCACATGATCAAGTTCCGGGGCCACTTCCTGATCGAGG
GCGACCTGAACCCCGACAACAGCGACGTGGACAAGCTGTTCATCCAGCTGGTGCAGACCTACAACCAGCT
GTTCGAGGAAAACCCCATCAACGCCAGCGGCGTGGACGCCAAGGCCATCCTGTCTGCCAGACTGAGCAAG
AGCAGACGGCTGGAAAATCTGATCGCCCAGCTGCCCGGCGAGAAGAAGAATGGCCTGTTCGGAAACCTGA
TTGCCCTGAGCCTGGGCCTGACCCCCAACTTCAAGAGCAACTTCGACCTGGCCGAGGATGCCAAACTGCA
GCTGAGCAAGGACACCTACGACGACGACCTGGACAACCTGCTGGCCCAGATCGGCGACCAGTACGCCGAC
CTGTTTCTGGCCGCCAAGAACCTGTCCGACGCCATCCTGCTGAGCGACATCCTGAGAGTGAACACCGAGA
TCACCAAGGCCCCCCTGAGCGCCTCTATGATCAAGAGATACGACGAGCACCACCAGGACCTGACCCTGCT
GAAAGCTCTCGTGCGGCAGCAGCTGCCTGAGAAGTACAAAGAGATTTTCTTCGACCAGAGCAAGAACGGC
TACGCCGGCTACATTGACGGCGGAGCCAGCCAGGAAGAGTTCTACAAGTTCATCAAGCCCATCCTGGAAA
AGATGGACGGCACCGAGGAACTGCTCGTGAAGCTGAACAGAGAGGACCTGCTGCGGAAGCAGCGGACCTT
CGACAACGGCAGCATCCCCCACCAGATCCACCTGGGAGAGCTGCACGCCATTCTGCGGCGGCAGGAAGAT
TTTTACCCATTCCTGAAGGACAACCGGGAAAAGATCGAGAAGATCCTGACCTTCCGCATCCCCTACTACG
TGGGCCCTCTGGCCAGGGGAAACAGCAGATTCGCCTGGATGACCAGAAAGAGCGAGGAAACCATCACCCC
CTGGAACTTCGAGGAAGTGGTGGACAAGGGCGCTTCCGCCCAGAGCTTCATCGAGCGGATGACCAACTTC
GATAAGAACCTGCCCAACGAGAAGGTGCTGCCCAAGCACAGCCTGCTGTACGAGTACTTCACCGTGTATA
ACGAGCTGACCAAAGTGAAATACGTGACCGAGGGAATGAGAAAGCCCGCCTTCCTGAGCGGCGAGCAGAA
AAAGGCCATCGTGGACCTGCTGTTCAAGACCAACCGGAAAGTGACCGTGAAGCAGCTGAAAGAGGACTAC
TTCAAGAAAATCGAGTGCCTGTCCTACGAGACAGAGATCCTGACAGTGGAGTATGGCCTGCTGCCAATCG
GCAAGATCGTGGAGAAGAGGATCGAGTGTACCGTGTACTCTGTGGATAACAATGGCAACATCTATACACA
GCCCGTGGCACAGTGGCACGATAGGGGAGAGCAGGAGGTGTTCGAGTATTGCCTGGAGGACGGCAGCCTG
ATCAGGGCAACCAAGGACCACAAGTTCATGACAGTGGATGGCCAGATGCTGCCCATCGACGAGATTTTCG
AGCGGGAGCTGGACCTGATGAGAGTGGATAACCTGCCTAATAGCGGAGGCAGTAAAAGAACAGCAGACGG
GAGTGAGTTTGAGCCCAAGAAAAAGAGAAAGGTGTAAGATCTGATAATCAACCTCTGGATTACAAAATTT
GTGAAAGATTGACTGGTATTCTTAACTATGTTGCTCCTTTTACGCTATGTGGATACGCTGCTTTAATGCC
TTTGTATCATGCTATTGCTTCCCGTATGGCTTTCATTTTCTCCTCCTTGTATAAATCCTGGTTAGTTCTT
GCCACGGCGGAACTCATCGCCGCCTGCCTTGCCCGCTGCTGGACAGGGGCTCGGCTGTTGGGCACTGACA
ATTCCGTGGTGCGACTGTGCCTTCTAGTTGCCAGCCATCTGTTGTTTGCCCCTCCCCCGTGCCTTCCTTG
ACCCTGGAAGGTGCCACTCCCACTGTCCTTTCCTAATAAAATGAGGAAATTGCATCGCATTGTCTGAGTA
GGTGTCATTCTATTCTGGGGGGTGGGGTGGGGCAGGACAGCAAGGGGGAGGATTGGGAAGACAATAGCAG
GCATGCTGGGGATGCGGTGGGCTCTATGGCTCGAGAAAAAAAGCACCGACTCGGTGCCACTTTTTCAAGT
TGATAACGGACTAGCCTTATTTTAACTTGCTATTTCTAGCTCTAAAACCGAGACGCATTAATCGTCTCGG
GTGTTTCGTCCTTTCCACAAGATATATAAAGCCAAGAAATCGAAATACTTTCAAGTTACGGTAAGCATAT
GATAGTCCATTTTAAAACATAATTTTAAAACTGCAAACTACCCAAGAAATTATTACTTTCTACGTCACGT
ATTTTGTACTAATATCTTTGTGTTTACAGTCAAATTAATTCTAATTATCTCTCTAACAGCCTTGTATCGT
ATATGCAAATATGAAGGAATCATGGGAAATAGGCCCTCTTCCTGCCCGACCTTGCGGCCGCAGGAACCCC
TAGTGATGGAGTTGGCCACTCCCTCTCTGCGCGCTCGCTCGCTCACTGAGGCCGGGCGACCAAAGGTCGC
CCGACGCCCGGGCTTTGCCCGGGCGGCCTCAGTGAGCGAGCGAGCGCGCAGCCTTAATTAACCTAATTCA
CTGGCCGTCGTTTTACAACGTCGTGACTGGGAAAACCCTGGCGTTACCCAACTTAATCGCCTTGCAGCAC
ATCCCCCTTTCGCCAGCTGGCGTAATAGCGAAGAGGCCCGCACCGATCGCCCTTCCCAACAGTTGCGCAG
CCTGAATGGCGAATGGG
[124 nt withheld, positions 4988-5111]
C
[91 nt withheld, positions 5113-5203]
A
[49 nt withheld, positions 5205-5253]
CCTTTGACGTTGGAGTCCACGTTCTTT
[37 nt withheld, positions 5281-5317]
ACCCTATCTCGGTCTATTCTTTTGATTTATAAGGGATTTTGCCGATTTCGGCCTATTGGTTAAAAAATGA
GCTGATTTAACAAAAATTTAACGCGAATTTTAACAAAATATTAACGCTTACAATTTAGGTGGCACTTTTC
GGGGAAATGTGCGCGGAACCCCTATTTGTTTATTTTTCTAAATACATTCAAATATGTATCCGCTCATGAG
ACAATAACCCTGATAAATGCTTCAATAATATTGAAAAAGGAAGAGTATGAGTATTCAACATTTCCGTGTC
GCCCTTATTCCCTTTTTTGCGGCATTTTGCCTTCCTGTTTTTGCTCACCCAGAAACGCTGGTGAAAGTAA
AAGATGCTGAAGATCAGTTGGGTGCACGAGTGGGTTACATCGAACTGGATCTCAACAGCGGTAAGATCCT
TGAGAGTTTTCGCCCCGAAGAACGTTTTCCAATGATGAGCACTTTTAAAGTTCTGCTATGTGGCGCGGTA
TTATCCCGTATTGACGCCGGGCAAGAGCAACTCGGTCGCCGCATACACTATTCTCAGAATGACTTGGTTG
AGTACTCACCAGTCACAGAAAAGCATCTTACGGATGGCATGACAGTAAGAGAATTATGCAGTGCTGCCAT
AACCATGAGTGATAACACTGCGGCCAACTTACTTCTGACAACGATCGGAGGACCGAAGGAGCTAACCGCT
TTTTTGCACAACATGGGGGATCATGTAACTCGCCTTGATCGTTGGGAACCGGAGCTGAATGAAGCCATAC
CAAACGACGAGCGTGACACCACGATGCCTGTAGCAATGGCAACAACGTTGCGCAAACTATTAACTGGCGA
ACTACTTACTCTAGCTTCCCGGCAACAATTAATAGACTGGATGGAGGCGGATAAAGTTGCAGGACCACTT
CTGCGCTCGGCCCTTCCGGCTGGCTGGTTTATTGCTGATAAATCTGGAGCCGGTGAGCGTGGGTCTCGCG
GTATCATTGCAGCACTGGGGCCAGATGGTAAGCCCTCCCGTATCGTAGTTATCTACACGACGGGGAGTCA
GGCAACTATGGATGAACGAAATAGACAGATCGCTGAGATAGGTGCCTCACTGATTAAGCATTGGTAACTG
TCAGACCAAGTTTACTCATATATACTTTAGATTGATTTAAAACTTCATTTTTAATTTAAAAGGATCTAGG
TGAAGATCCTTTTTGATAATCTCATGACCAAAATCCCTTAACGTGAGTTTTCGTTCCACTGAGCGTCAGA
CCCCGTAGAAAAGATCAAAGGATCTTCTTGAGATCCTTTTTTTCTGCGCGTAATCTGCTGCTTGCAAACA
AAAAAACCACCGCTACCAGCGGTGGTTTGTTTGCCGGATCAAGAGCTACCAACTCTTTTTCCGAAGGTAA
CTGGCTTCAGCAGAGCGCAGATACCAAATACTGTTCTTCTAGTGTAGCCGTAGTTAGGCCACCACTTCAA
GAACTCTGTAGCACCGCCTACATACCTCGCTCTGCTAATCCTGTTACCAGTGGCTGCTGCCAGTGGCGAT
AAGTCGTGTCTTACCGGGTTGGACTCAAGACGATAGTTACCGGATAAGGCGCAGCGGTCGGGCTGAACGG
GGGGTTCGTGCACACAGCCCAGCTTGGAGCGAACGACCTACACCGAACTGAGATACCTACAGCGTGAGCT
ATGAGAAAGCGCCACGCTTCCCGAAGGGAGAAAGGCGGACAGGTATCCGGTAAGCGGCAGGGTCGGAACA
GGAGAGCGCACGAGGGAGCTTCCAGGGGGAAACGCCTGGTATCTTTATAGTCCTGTCGGGTTTCGCCACC
TCTGACTTGAGCGTCGATTTTTGTGATGCTCGTCAGGGGGGCGGAGCCTATGGAAAAACGCCAGCAACGC
GGCCTTTTTACGGTTCCTGGCCTTTTGCTGGCCTTTTGCTCACATGTTCTTTCCTGCGTTATCCCCTGAT
TCTGTGGATAACCGTATTACCGCCTTTGAGTGAGCTGATACCGCTCGCCGCAGCCGAACGACCGAGCGCA
GCGAGTCAGTGAGCGAGGAAGCGGAAGAGCGCCCAATACGCAAACCGCCTCTCCCCGCGCGTTGGCCGAT
TCATTAATGCAGCTGGCACGACAGGTTTCCCGACTGGAAAGCGGGCAGTGAGCGCAACGCAATTAATGTG
AGTTAGCTCACTCATTAGGCACCCCAGGCTTTACACTTTATGCTTCCGGCTCGTATGTTGTGT
